>Addgene plasmid #219361 | SFFV-MTERF4-Brd 455 | addgene full sequence | sequence record 449093 | Addgene NGS Result
ATTTATGCAGAGGCCGAGGCCGCCTCGGCCTCTGAGCTATTCCAGAAGTAGTGAGGAGGCTTTTTTGGAG
GCCTAGGGACGTACCCAATTCGCCCTATAGTGAGTCGTATTACGCGCGCTCACTGGCCGTCGTTTTACAA
CGTCGTGACTGGGAAAACCCTGGCGTTACCCAACTTAATCGCCTTGCAGCACATCCCCCTTTCGCCAGCT
GGCGTAATAGCGAAGAGGCCCGCACCGATCGCCCTTCCCAACAGTTGCGCAGCCTGAATGGCGAATGGG
[124 nt withheld, positions 280-403]
C
[91 nt withheld, positions 405-495]
A
[49 nt withheld, positions 497-545]
CCTTTGACGTTGGAGTCCACGTTCTTT
[37 nt withheld, positions 573-609]
ACCCTATCTCGGTCTATTCTTTTGATTTATAAGGGATTTTGCCGATTTCGGCCTATTGGTTAAAAAATGA
GCTGATTTAACAAAAATTTAACGCGAATTTTAACAAAATATTAACGCTTACAATTTAGGTGGCACTTTTC
GGGGAAATGTGCGCGGAACCCCTATTTGTTTATTTTTCTAAATACATTCAAATATGTATCCGCTCATGAG
ACAATAACCCTGATAAATGCTTCAATAATATTGAAAAAGGAAGAGTATGAGTATTCAACATTTCCGTGTC
GCCCTTATTCCCTTTTTTGCGGCATTTTGCCTTCCTGTTTTTGCTCACCCAGAAACGCTGGTGAAAGTAA
AAGATGCTGAAGATCAGTTGGGTGCACGAGTGGGTTACATCGAACTGGATCTCAACAGCGGTAAGATCCT
TGAGAGTTTTCGCCCCGAAGAACGTTTTCCAATGATGAGCACTTTTAAAGTTCTGCTATGTGGCGCGGTA
TTATCCCGTATTGACGCCGGGCAAGAGCAACTCGGTCGCCGCATACACTATTCTCAGAATGACTTGGTTG
AGTACTCACCAGTCACAGAAAAGCATCTTACGGATGGCATGACAGTAAGAGAATTATGCAGTGCTGCCAT
AACCATGAGTGATAACACTGCGGCCAACTTACTTCTGACAACGATCGGAGGACCGAAGGAGCTAACCGCT
TTTTTGCACAACATGGGGGATCATGTAACTCGCCTTGATCGTTGGGAACCGGAGCTGAATGAAGCCATAC
CAAACGACGAGCGTGACACCACGATGCCTGTAGCAATGGCAACAACGTTGCGCAAACTATTAACTGGCGA
ACTACTTACTCTAGCTTCCCGGCAACAATTAATAGACTGGATGGAGGCGGATAAAGTTGCAGGACCACTT
CTGCGCTCGGCCCTTCCGGCTGGCTGGTTTATTGCTGATAAATCTGGAGCCGGTGAGCGTGGGTCTCGCG
GTATCATTGCAGCACTGGGGCCAGATGGTAAGCCCTCCCGTATCGTAGTTATCTACACGACGGGGAGTCA
GGCAACTATGGATGAACGAAATAGACAGATCGCTGAGATAGGTGCCTCACTGATTAAGCATTGGTAACTG
TCAGACCAAGTTTACTCATATATACTTTAGATTGATTTAAAACTTCATTTTTAATTTAAAAGGATCTAGG
TGAAGATCCTTTTTGATAATCTCATGACCAAAATCCCTTAACGTGAGTTTTCGTTCCACTGAGCGTCAGA
CCCCGTAGAAAAGATCAAAGGATCTTCTTGAGATCCTTTTTTTCTGCGCGTAATCTGCTGCTTGCAAACA
AAAAAACCACCGCTACCAGCGGTGGTTTGTTTGCCGGATCAAGAGCTACCAACTCTTTTTCCGAAGGTAA
CTGGCTTCAGCAGAGCGCAGATACCAAATACTGTTCTTCTAGTGTAGCCGTAGTTAGGCCACCACTTCAA
GAACTCTGTAGCACCGCCTACATACCTCGCTCTGCTAATCCTGTTACCAGTGGCTGCTGCCAGTGGCGAT
AAGTCGTGTCTTACCGGGTTGGACTCAAGACGATAGTTACCGGATAAGGCGCAGCGGTCGGGCTGAACGG
GGGGTTCGTGCACACAGCCCAGCTTGGAGCGAACGACCTACACCGAACTGAGATACCTACAGCGTGAGCT
ATGAGAAAGCGCCACGCTTCCCGAAGGGAGAAAGGCGGACAGGTATCCGGTAAGCGGCAGGGTCGGAACA
GGAGAGCGCACGAGGGAGCTTCCAGGGGGAAACGCCTGGTATCTTTATAGTCCTGTCGGGTTTCGCCACC
TCTGACTTGAGCGTCGATTTTTGTGATGCTCGTCAGGGGGGCGGAGCCTATGGAAAAACGCCAGCAACGC
GGCCTTTTTACGGTTCCTGGCCTTTTGCTGGCCTTTTGCTCACATGTTCTTTCCTGCGTTATCCCCTGAT
TCTGTGGATAACCGTATTACCGCCTTTGAGTGAGCTGATACCGCTCGCCGCAGCCGAACGACCGAGCGCA
GCGAGTCAGTGAGCGAGGAAGCGGAAGAGCGCCCAATACGCAAACCGCCTCTCCCCGCGCGTTGGCCGAT
TCATTAATGCAGCTGGCACGACAGGTTTCCCGACTGGAAAGCGGGCAGTGAGCGCAACGCAATTAATGTG
AGTTAGCTCACTCATTAGGCACCCCAGGCTTTACACTTTATGCTTCCGGCTCGTATGTTGTGTGGAATTG
TGAGCGGATAACAATTTCACACAGGAAACAGCTATGACCATGATTACGCCAAGCGCGCAATTAACCCTCA
CTAAAGGGAACAAAAGCTGGAGCTGCAAGCTTAATGTAGTCTTATGCAATACTCTTGTAGTCTTGCAACA
TGGTAACGATGAGTTAGCAACATGCCTTACAAGGAGAGAAAAAGCACCGTGCATGCCGATTGGTGGAAGT
AAGGTGGTACGATCGTGCCTTATTAGGAAGGCAACAGACGGGTCTGACATGGATTGGACGAACCACTGAA
TTGCCGCATTGCAGAGATATTGTATTTAAGTGCCTAGCTCGATACATAAACGGGTCTCTCTGGTTAGACC
AGATCTGAGCCTGGGAGCTCTCTGGCTAACTAGGGAACCCACTGCTTAAGCCTCAATAAAGCTTGCCTTG
AGTGCTTCAAGTAGTGTGTGCCCGTCTGTTGTGTGACTCTGGTAACTAGAGATCCCTCAGACCCTTTTAG
TCAGTGTGGAAAATCTCTAGCAGTGGCGCCCGAACAGGGACTTGAAAGCGAAAGGGAAACCAGAGGAGCT
CTCTCGACGCAGGACTCGGCTTGCTGAAGCGCGCACGGCAAGAGGCGAGGGGCGGCGACTGGTGAGTACG
CCAAAAATTTTGACTAGCGGAGGCTAGAAGGAGAGAGATGGGTGCGAGAGCGTCAGTATTAAGCGGGGGA
GAATTAGATCGCGATGGGAAAAAATTCGGTTAAGGCCAGGGGGAAAGAAAAAATATAAATTAAAACATAT
AGTATGGGCAAGCAGGGAGCTAGAACGATTCGCAGTTAATCCTGGCCTGTTAGAAACATCAGAAGGCTGT
AGACAAATACTGGGACAGCTACAACCATCCCTTCAGACAGGATCAGAAGAACTTAGATCATTATATAATA
CAGTAGCAACCCTCTATTGTGTGCATCAAAGGATAGAGATAAAAGACACCAAGGAAGCTTTAGACAAGAT
AGAGGAAGAGCAAAACAAAAGTAAGACCACCGCACAGCAAGCGGCCGCTGATCTTCAGACCTGGAGGAGG
AGATATGAGGGACAATTGGAGAAGTGAATTATATAAATATAAAGTAGTAAAAATTGAACCATTAGGAGTA
GCACCCACCAAGGCAAAGAGAAGAGTGGTGCAGAGAGAAAAAAGAGCAGTGGGAATAGGAGCTTTGTTCC
TTGGGTTCTTGGGAGCAGCAGGAAGCACTATGGGCGCAGCGTCAATGACGCTGACGGTACAGGCCAGACA
ATTATTGTCTGGTATAGTGCAGCAGCAGAACAATTTGCTGAGGGCTATTGAGGCGCAACAGCATCTGTTG
CAACTCACAGTCTGGGGCATCAAGCAGCTCCAGGCAAGAATCCTGGCTGTGGAAAGATACCTAAAGGATC
AACAGCTCCTGGGGATTTGGGGTTGCTCTGGAAAACTCATTTGCACCACTGCTGTGCCTTGGAATGCTAG
TTGGAGTAATAAATCTCTGGAACAGATTTGGAATCACACGACCTGGATGGAGTGGGACAGAGAAATTAAC
AATTACACAAGCTTAATACACTCCTTAATTGAAGAATCGCAAAACCAGCAAGAAAAGAATGAACAAGAAT
TATTGGAATTAGATAAATGGGCAAGTTTGTGGAATTGGTTTAACATAACAAATTGGCTGTGGTATATAAA
ATTATTCATAATGATAGTAGGAGGCTTGGTAGGTTTAAGAATAGTTTTTGCTGTACTTTCTATAGTGAAT
AGAGTTAGGCAGGGATATTCACCATTATCGTTTCAGACCCACCTCCCAACCCCGAGGGGACCCGACAGGC
CCGAAGGAATAGAAGAAGAAGGTGGAGAGAGAGACAGAGACAGATCCATTCGATTAGTGAACGGATCTCG
ACGGTATCGGTTAACTTTTAAAAGAAAAGGGGGGATTGGGGGGTACAGTGCAGGGGAAAGAATAGTAGAC
ATAATAGCAACAGACATACAAACTAAAGAATTACAAAAACAAATTACAAAAATTCAAAATTTTATCGATC
ACGAGACTAGCCTCGAGCTGGCTGCAGTAACGCCATTTTGCAAGGCATGGAAAAATACCAAACCAAGAAT
AGAGAAGTTCAGATCAAGGGCGGGTACATGAAAATAGCTAACGTTGGGCCAAACAGGATATCTGCGGTGA
GCAGTTTCGGCCCCGGCCCGGGGCCAAGAACAGATGGTCACCGCAGTTTCGGCCCCGGCCCGAGGCCAAG
AACAGATGGTCCCCAGATATGGCCCAACCCTCAGCAGTTTCTTAAGACCCATCAGATGTTTCCAGGCTCC
CCCAAGGACCTGAAATGACCCTGCGCCTTATTTGAATTAACCAATCAGCCTGCTTCTCGCTTCTGTTCGC
GCGCTTCTGCTTCCCGAGCTCTATAAAAGAGCTCACAACCCCTCACTCGGCGCGCCAGTCCTCCGACAGA
CTGAGTCGGCCGGTCGAATCAAGCTTATCGATACCGTCGACGGATCCGCTAGCCCGCGGTTCGAAATGGC
TGCCTTTGGACGACAAGTGCTCGACTGGCATCGACTCATTCCTTTGACTTGGGCGTGCATGGCACGTCAA
ACCCCGCACCTGGGCGAGCAAAGGAGAACCACTGCAAGCTTACTCAGGAAGCTCACCACCGCTAGCAACG
GCGGTGTGATCGAAGAACTCTCCTGCGTCCGCAGCAACAATTACGTCCAAGAGCCCGAATGTAGACGTAA
CCTGGTCCAATGTTTGCTGGAGAAACAAGGAACACCCGTCGTTCAGGGCTCACTCGAATTGGAACGAGTG
ATGTCCTCACTTCTCGATATGGGCTTTTCCAACGCTCACATCAACGAGCTCCTGTCAGTCAGAAGAGGGG
CAAGCTTGCAGCAACTCTTAGATATAATAAGTGAGTTCATCCTGCTTGGACTTAACCCCGAACCCGTCTG
CGTCGTGCTTAAGAAGAGCCCACAACTGTTAAAGCTCCCCATAATGCAGATGCGTAAAAGATCTTCATAT
TTACAGAAACTGGGTCTCGGTGAGGGTAAGCTTAAAAGAGTTCTGTATTGCTGTCCCGAGATATTTACAA
TGAGACAACAAGATATAAATGATACCGTGCGGCTTTTAAAGGAAAAGTGTCTGTTTACCGTCCAGCAGGT
GACCAAAATATTACATAGCTGTCCTTCAGTCCTGCGGGAAGATTTGGGCCAGCTCGAGTATAAATTCCAA
TACGCCTATTTTAGAATGGGTATCAAACACCCGGATATAGTGAAAAGCGAATATCTTCAATACTCCCTCA
CAAAGATCAAACAACGTCATATCTATTTAGAACGGCTCGGCCGATATCAGACTCCCGACAAGAAGGGCCA
AACCCAAATACCGAATCCTCTCTTAAAAGATATCTTACGGGTGTCTGAGGCGGAATTCCTGGCTCGGACT
GCATGCACCAGCGTGGAAGAATTCCAGGTGTTCAAGAAACTGTTGGCCCGAGAAGAAGAAGAATCAGAAT
CATCTACTAGCGACGATAAGCGCGCTTCCCTCGACGAAGACGAAGACGATGACGACGAAGAAGATAACGA
CGAAGACGATAACGACGAAGACGATGACGACGAAGATGATGATGAAGCTGAAGATAACGACGAAGACGAA
GATGATGATGAAGAAGAGTAAACCGGTCGGATCCCCCGGGCTGCAGGAATTCGAGCATCTTACCGCCATT
TATTCCCATATTTGTTCTGTTTTTCTTGATTTGGGTATACATTTAAATGTTAATAAAACAAAATGGTGGG
GCAATCATTTACATTTTTAGGGATATGTAATTACTAGTTCAGGTGTATTGCCACAAGACAAACATGTTAA
GAAACTTTCCCGTTATTTACGCTCTGTTCCTGTTAATCAACCTCTGGATTACAAAATTTGTGAAAGATTG
ACTGATATTCTTAACTATGTTGCTCCTTTTACGCTGTGTGGATATGCTGCTTTAATGCCTCTGTATCATG
CTATTGCTTCCCGTACGGCTTTCGTTTTCTCCTCCTTGTATAAATCCTGGTTGCTGTCTCTTTATGAGGA
GTTGTGGCCCGTTGTCCGTCAACGTGGCGTGGTGTGCTCTGTGTTTGCTGACGCAACCCCCACTGGCTGG
GGCATTGCCACCACCTGTCAACTCCTTTCTGGGACTTTCGCTTTCCCCCTCCCGATCGCCACGGCAGAAC
TCATCGCCGCCTGCCTTGCCCGCTGCTGGACAGGGGCTAGGTTGCTGGGCACTGATAATTCCGTGGTGTT
GTCGGGGAAGCTGACGTCCTTTGCAATTCGATATCAAGCTGTACCTTCTAGATGTACACCTGTCAAAGCG
CTTCTAGACCAATGACTTACAAGGCAGCTGTAGATCTTAGCCACTTTTTAAAAGAAAAGGGGGGACTGGA
AGGGCTAATTCACTCCCAACGAAGACAAGATCTGCTTTTTGCTTGTACTGGGTCTCTCTGGTTAGACCAG
ATCTGAGCCTGGGAGCTCTCTGGCTAACTAGGGAACCCACTGCTTAAGCCTCAATAAAGCTTGCCTTGAG
TGCTTCAAGTAGTGTGTGCCCGTCTGTTGTGTGACTCTGGTAACTAGAGATCCCTCAGACCCTTTTAGTC
AGTGTGGAAAATCTCTAGCAGTAGTAGTTCATGTCATCTTATTATTCAGTATTTATAACTTGCAAAGAAA
TGAATATCAGAGAGTGAGAGGAACTTGTTTATTGCAGCTTATAATGGTTACAAATAAAGCAATAGCATCA
CAAATTTCACAAATAAAGCATTTTTTTCACTGCATTCTAGTTGTGGTTTGTCCAAACTCATCAATGTATC
TTATCATGTCTGGCTCTAGCTATCCCGCCCCTAACTCCGCCCATCCCGCCCCTAACTCCGCCCAGTTCCG
CCCATTCTCCGCCCCATGGCTGACTAATTTTTTTT
Features (pLannotate 1.2.2; 29 found; start..end, strand, type, name):
     94..112     -  promoter       T7 promoter: promoter for bacteriophage T7 RNA polymerase
    120..275     +  CDS            lacZα (fragment): LacZα fragment of β-galactosidase; lacZ fragment
    280..708     +  rep_origin     f1 ori (sequence partly withheld): f1 bacteriophage origin of replication; arrow indicates direction of (+) strand synthesis
    761..865     +  promoter       AmpR promoter: bla
    866..1726    +  CDS            AmpR: β-lactamase; bla; confers resistance to ampicillin, carbenicillin, and related antibiotics
   1897..2485    +  rep_origin     ori: high-copy-number ColE1/pMB1/pBR322/pUC origin of replication
   2668..2760    +  CDS            lacI (fragment): lac repressor; lacI; The lac repressor binds to the lac operator to inhibit transcription in E. coli. This inhibition can be relieved by adding lactose or isopropyl-β-D-thiogalactopyranoside (IPTG).
   2773..2794    +  protein_bind   CAP binding site: CAP binding activates transcription in the presence of cAMP. E. coli catabolite activator protein
   2809..2839    +  promoter       lac promoter: promoter for the E. coli lac operon
   2847..2863    +  protein_bind   lac operator: The lac repressor binds to the lac operator to inhibit transcription in E. coli. This inhibition can be relieved by adding lactose or isopropyl-β-D-thiogalactopyranoside (IPTG). lac repressor encoded by lacI
   2908..2926    +  promoter       T3 promoter: promoter for bacteriophage T3 RNA polymerase
   2954..3180    +  promoter       RSV promoter: Rous sarcoma virus enhancer/promoter
   3181..3361    +  LTR            5' LTR (truncated): truncated 5' long terminal repeat (LTR) from HIV-1
   3408..3533    +  misc_feature   HIV-1 Ψ: packaging signal of human immunodeficiency virus type 1
   3517..3880    +  CDS            HIV-1 gag (fragment): gag protein from human immunodeficiency virus 1; gag
   4026..4259    +  misc_feature   RRE: The Rev response element (RRE) of HIV-1 allows for Rev-dependent mRNA export from the nucleus to the cytoplasm.
   4636..4736    +  CDS            Rev (fragment): human immunodeficiency virus 1 (HIV-1) Rev protein; rev; enhances nuclear export of unspliced and incompletely spliced viral mRNAs
   4755..4872    +  misc_feature   cPPT/CTS: central polypurine tract and central termination sequence of HIV-1
   4906..5307    +  promoter       SFFV promoter: spleen focus-forming virus long terminal repeat (LTR) promoter
   5317..5340    +  misc_feature   MCS (fragment): pBluescript multiple cloning site
   5365..6507    +  CDS            MTERF4: MTEF4_HUMAN - Also known as MTERFD2. Experimental evidence at protein level: Swiss-Prot protein existence level 1. Regulator of mitochondrial ribosome biogenesis and translation. Binds to mitochondrial ribosomal RNAs 16S, 12S and 7S and targets NSUN4 RNA methyltransferase to the mitochondrial large ribosomal subunit (39S). From Homo sapiens (Human).
   6518..6543    +  misc_feature   MCS (fragment): pBluescript multiple cloning site
   6543..6602    +  CDS            S (fragment): HBSAG_WHV6 - Experimental evidence at transcript level: Swiss-Prot protein existence level 2. The middle envelope protein plays an important role in the budding of the virion. It is involved in the induction of budding in a nucleocapsid independent way. In this process the majority of envelope proteins bud to form subviral lipoprotein particles of 22 nm of diameter that do not contain a nucleocapsid (By similarity). From Woodchuck hepatitis B virus (isolate w64/pWS23) (WHV).
   6734..7137    +  misc_feature   WPRE: woodchuck hepatitis virus posttranscriptional regulatory element
   7183..7254    +  CDS            nef (fragment): NEF_HV1Z2 - Experimental evidence at protein level: Swiss-Prot protein existence level 1. Extracellular Nef protein targets CD4(+) T-lymphocytes for apoptosis by interacting with CXCR4 surface receptors. From Human immunodeficiency virus type 1 group M subtype D (isolate Z2/CDC-Z34) (HIV-1).
   7256..7489    +  LTR            3' LTR (ΔU3): self-inactivating 3' long terminal repeat (LTR) from HIV-1
   7561..7682    +  polyA_signal   SV40 poly(A) signal: SV40 polyadenylation signal
   7701..7722    +  rep_origin     SV40 ori (fragment): SV40 origin of replication
   7722..73      +  rep_origin     SV40 ori (across the origin): SV40 origin of replication
