[The description below was written by a language model from this plasmid's Addgene catalogue record and pLannotate feature annotations shown in this document.]
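Description:
SFFV-MTERF4-Brd 455 is a third-generation-style, self-inactivating HIV-1 lentiviral transfer plasmid built on the SFFV-MCS backbone, carrying a codon-optimized human MTERF4 (also known as MTERFD2) open reading frame together with a construct-specific DNA barcode. In bacteria it is maintained through a high-copy ColE1/pUC-type origin and selected with ampicillin via the β-lactamase gene. Leftover pBluescript-type elements (f1 ori, lacZα and lacI fragments, lac promoter/operator, T3 and T7 promoters) and an SV40 origin are also annotated in the backbone.

The viral portion begins with an RSV promoter fused to a truncated 5' LTR, which drives Tat-independent production of genomic RNA in packaging cells. It is followed by the Ψ packaging signal with a partial gag sequence, the Rev response element for nuclear export of the unspliced genome, and the cPPT/CTS, which aids nuclear import. The internal spleen focus-forming virus (SFFV) promoter, which is strong in haematopoietic and many other mammalian cell types, drives MTERF4, cloned between flanking multiple-cloning-site remnants. A WPRE downstream enhances transcript stability and expression, and the unit ends in a ΔU3 3' LTR with an SV40 polyadenylation signal beyond it. According to the depositor, the layout is SFFV–transcription factor–WPRE–barcode, with the barcode inserted at an XbaI site. The barcode is not annotated in the feature table, but this placement would put it within the expressed transcript. No fluorescent reporter or mammalian selection marker appears in the record.

The plasmid belongs to a barcoded transcription factor library made for combinatorial screening in immune cell reprogramming, where the barcode identifies which factors were delivered to a given cell.
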