Addgene plasmid #219361: SFFV-MTERF4-Brd 455
Purpose: Transcription factor MTERF4 with a specific barcode assigned.
Depositing lab: Filipe Pereira. Depositing organization: Center for Neuroscience and Cell Biology, University of Coimbra. Publication: A combinatorial transcription factor screening platform for immune cell reprogramming. Kurochkin I, Altman AR, Caiado I, Pertiga-Cabral D, Halitzki E, Minaeva M, Zimmermannova O, Henriques-Oliveira L, Klein D, Nair M, Oliveira D, Cajal LR, Knittel R, Feick C, Ringner M, Martin M, Cirovic B, Pires CF, Rosa FF, Sitnicka E, Theis FJ, Pereira CF. Cell Syst. 2026 Jan 21;17(1):101457. doi: 10.1016/j.cels.2025.101457. Epub 2026 Jan 14. PubMed 41539305.
Backbone
  Vector backbone: SFFV-MCS
  Backbone size w/o insert (bp): 6638
  Vector type: Lentiviral
Growth in bacteria
  Bacterial resistance: Ampicillin, 100 μg/mL
  Growth temperature: 37°C
  Growth strain: NEB Stable
  Copy number: High Copy
Gene/Insert
  Gene/Insert name: MTERF4
  Species: H. sapiens (human)
  Insert size (bp): 1146
  Mutation: Codon optimized
  Entrez Gene: MTERFD2 (a.k.a. FLJ16261, MGC61716)
  Promoter: The spleen focus-forming virus (SFFV) promoter
  Cloning method: Restriction Enzyme; 5′ cloning site Bsp119I (not destroyed); 3′ cloning site BstHI (not destroyed)
Terms and licenses: Academic/Nonprofit Terms; Industry Terms: Not Available to Industry
Depositor comments: Barcode sequence cloned into XbaI restriction site. Design of plasmid is as follows: SFFV-[TF sequence]-WPRE-[Barcode sequence].
How to cite: SFFV-MTERF4-Brd 455 was a gift from Filipe Pereira (Addgene plasmid # 219361 ; http://n2t.net/addgene:219361 ; RRID:Addgene_219361)
