>Addgene plasmid #219361 | SFFV-MTERF4-Brd 455 | depositor partial sequence | sequence record 428563 | TF ORF
ATGGCTGCCTTTGGACGACAAGTGCTCGACTGGCATCGACTCATTCCTTTGACTTGGGCGTGCATGGCAC
GTCAAACCCCGCACCTGGGCGAGCAAAGGAGAACCACTGCAAGCTTACTCAGGAAGCTCACCACCGCTAG
CAACGGCGGTGTGATCGAAGAACTCTCCTGCGTCCGCAGCAACAATTACGTCCAAGAGCCCGAATGTAGA
CGTAACCTGGTCCAATGTTTGCTGGAGAAACAAGGAACACCCGTCGTTCAGGGCTCACTCGAATTGGAAC
GAGTGATGTCCTCACTTCTCGATATGGGCTTTTCCAACGCTCACATCAACGAGCTCCTGTCAGTCAGAAG
AGGGGCAAGCTTGCAGCAACTCTTAGATATAATAAGTGAGTTCATCCTGCTTGGACTTAACCCCGAACCC
GTCTGCGTCGTGCTTAAGAAGAGCCCACAACTGTTAAAGCTCCCCATAATGCAGATGCGTAAAAGATCTT
CATATTTACAGAAACTGGGTCTCGGTGAGGGTAAGCTTAAAAGAGTTCTGTATTGCTGTCCCGAGATATT
TACAATGAGACAACAAGATATAAATGATACCGTGCGGCTTTTAAAGGAAAAGTGTCTGTTTACCGTCCAG
CAGGTGACCAAAATATTACATAGCTGTCCTTCAGTCCTGCGGGAAGATTTGGGCCAGCTCGAGTATAAAT
TCCAATACGCCTATTTTAGAATGGGTATCAAACACCCGGATATAGTGAAAAGCGAATATCTTCAATACTC
CCTCACAAAGATCAAACAACGTCATATCTATTTAGAACGGCTCGGCCGATATCAGACTCCCGACAAGAAG
GGCCAAACCCAAATACCGAATCCTCTCTTAAAAGATATCTTACGGGTGTCTGAGGCGGAATTCCTGGCTC
GGACTGCATGCACCAGCGTGGAAGAATTCCAGGTGTTCAAGAAACTGTTGGCCCGAGAAGAAGAAGAATC
AGAATCATCTACTAGCGACGATAAGCGCGCTTCCCTCGACGAAGACGAAGACGATGACGACGAAGAAGAT
AACGACGAAGACGATAACGACGAAGACGATGACGACGAAGATGATGATGAAGCTGAAGATAACGACGAAG
ACGAAGATGATGATGAAGAAGAGTAA
