>Addgene plasmid #219361 | SFFV-MTERF4-Brd 455 | depositor partial sequence | sequence record 428564 | Barcode sequence
TGTACACCTGTCAAAGCGCT
